>Addgene plasmid #237344 | pcDNA3_GMCL2-FLAG | depositor full sequence | sequence record 466129 | pcDNA3_GMCL2-FLAG sequence 1687 bps
CCGCCAGTGTGCTGGAATTCGCCACCATGGGATCGTCGAGCAGCCGGGTGCTGGGCCAGCCGAGGCGAGC
CCTTGCCCAGCAGGAACAGGGTGCCAGGGCCAGGGGCTCGGCCCGGAGGCCGGACACTGGAGACGATGCG
GCGAGCTACGGCTTCTGTTACTGCCCGGGCAGTCACAAGCGCAAGCGGAGCAGCGGGGCCTGCCGCTACT
GTGACCCGGACTCGCACAGGGAGGAGCATGAGGAGGAGGGGGACAAGCAGCAGCCGCTCCTCAACACCCC
TGCAAGGAAAAAATTAAGGAGTACATCCAAATATATTTATCAAACATTATTTTTGAATGGTGAAAACAGT
GACATTAAGATTTGTGCTCTAGGAGAAGAATGGCGATTACACAAAATATATTTATGTCAATCTGGCTACT
TTTCTAGTATGTTCAGTGGTTCTTGGAAAGAATCCAGCATGAATATTATTGAACTGGAGATTCCTGACCA
GAACATTGATGTAGACGCACTGCAGGTTGCGTTTGGTTCACTGTATCGAGATGATGTCTTGATAAAACCC
AGTCGAGTTGTTGCCATTTTGGCAGCAGCTTGTATGCTGCAGCTGGATGGTTTAATACAGCAGTGTGGTG
AGACAATGAAGGAAACAATTAATGTGAAAACTGTATGCGGTTATTACACATCAGTAGAGATCTATGGATT
AGATTCTGTAAAGAAAAAGTGCCTTGAATGGCTTCTAAACAATTTGATGACTCACCAGAATGTTAAACTT
TTTAAAGAACTCGGTATAAATGTCATGAAACAGCTCATTGGTTCCTCTAACTTATTTGTGATGCAAGTGG
AGATGGATGTATACACCACTCTAAAAAAGTGGATGTTCCTTCAACTTGTGCCTTCTTGGAATGGATCTTT
AAAACAGCTTTTGACAGAAACAGATGTCTGGTTTTCTAAACAGAGAAAAGATTTTGAAGGTATGGCCTTT
CTTGAAACTGAACCAGGAAAACCATTTGTGTCAGTATTCAGACATTTAAGGTTACAATATATTATCAGTG
ACCTAGCTTCTGCAAGAATTATTGAACAAGATGGTATAGTACCTTCAGAATGGCTGTCTTCTGTGTATAA
ACAGCAGTGGTTTGCTATGCTGCGGGCAGAACAAGACCGTGAGGTAGGGCCTCAAGAAATCAATAAAGAA
GACCTAGAGGGAAATAGCATGAGGTGTGGTAGAAAGCTTGCCAAAGATGGTGAATACTACTGGTGTTGGA
CGGGTTTTAACTTCGGCTTTGACCTACTTGTAATTTACACCAATGGATACATCATTTTCAAACGCAATAC
ACTGAATCAGCCACGCAGCGGGTCTGTCAGTTTACGGCCTCGAAGGAGCATAGCATTTAGATTACGCTTG
GCTTCTTTTGATAGTAGTGGAAAACTAGTATGTAGTAGAACAACTGGCTATCAAATACTTATACTTAAAA
AGGATCAGGAACAAGTGGTGATGAACTTGGACAGCAGGTTTCTGACCTTCCCTTTATATATCTGCTGTAA
CTTCTTGTATATATCACCAGAAAAAGGAATTGAAAATAATCGTCACCCAGAAAATCCAGAAAACGGAGGA
TCAGGAGACTACAAGGACGACGATGACAAGGGAGGATCAGGAGATTATAAAGATGATGATGATAAATGAG
GGCCCTA
Features (pLannotate 1.2.2; 2 found; start..end, strand, type, name):
     27..1604    +  CDS            GMCL2: GMCL2_HUMAN - Also known as GCL, GMCL1L, GMCL1P1. Experimental evidence at protein level: Swiss-Prot protein existence level 1. Possible function in spermatogenesis. Probable substrate- specific adapter of an E3 ubiquitin-protein ligase complex which mediates the ubiquitination and subsequent proteasomal degradation of target proteins (PubMed:14528312). From Homo sapiens (Human).
   1620..1640    +  CDS            FLAG (fragment): FLAG® epitope tag, followed by an enterokinase cleavage site
