>Addgene plasmid #237344 | pcDNA3_GMCL2-FLAG | addgene full sequence | sequence record 473590 | Addgene NGS Result
CTAGAGTAAGTAGTTCGCCAGTTAATAGTTTGCGCAACGTTGTTGCCATTGCTACAGGCATCGTGGTGTC
ACGCTCGTCGTTTGGTATGGCTTCATTCAGCTCCGGTTCCCAACGATCAAGGCGAGTTACATGATCCCCC
ATGTTGTGCAAAAAAGCGGTTAGCTCCTTCGGTCCTCCGATCGTTGTCAGAAGTAAGTTGGCCGCAGTGT
TATCACTCATGGTTATGGCAGCACTGCATAATTCTCTTACTGTCATGCCATCCGTAAGATGCTTTTCTGT
GACTGGTGAGTACTCAACCAAGTCATTCTGAGAATAGTGTATGCGGCGACCGAGTTGCTCTTGCCCGGCG
TCAATACGGGATAATACCGCGCCACATAGCAGAACTTTAAAAGTGCTCATCATTGGAAAACGTTCTTCGG
GGCGAAAACTCTCAAGGATCTTACCGCTGTTGAGATCCAGTTCGATGTAACCCACTCGTGCACCCAACTG
ATCTTCAGCATCTTTTACTTTCACCAGCGTTTCTGGGTGAGCAAAAACAGGAAGGCAAAATGCCGCAAAA
AAGGGAATAAGGGCGACACGGAAATGTTGAATACTCATACTCTTCCTTTTTCAATATTATTGAAGCATTT
ATCAGGGTTATTGTCTCATGAGCGGATACATATTTGAATGTATTTAGAAAAATAAACAAATAGGGGTTCC
GCGCACATTTCCCCGAAAAGTGCCACCTGACGTCGACGGATCGGGAGATCTCCCGATCCCCTATGGTGCA
CTCTCAGTACAATCTGCTCTGATGCCGCATAGTTAAGCCAGTATCTGCTCCCTGCTTGTGTGTTGGAGGT
CGCTGAGTAGTGCGCGAGCAAAATTTAAGCTACAACAAGGCAAGGCTTGACCGACAATTGCATGAAGAAT
CTGCTTAGGGTTAGGCGTTTTGCGCTGCTTCGCGATGTACGGGCCAGATATACGCGTTGACATTGATTAT
TGACTAGTTATTAATAGTAATCAATTACGGGGTCATTAGTTCATAGCCCATATATGGAGTTCCGCGTTAC
ATAACTTACGGTAAATGGCCCGCCTGGCTGACCGCCCAACGACCCCCGCCCATTGACGTCAATAATGACG
TATGTTCCCATAGTAACGCCAATAGGGACTTTCCATTGACGTCAATGGGTGGAGTATTTACGGTAAACTG
CCCACTTGGCAGTACATCAAGTGTATCATATGCCAAGTACGCCCCCTATTGACGTCAATGACGGTAAATG
GCCCGCCTGGCATTATGCCCAGTACATGACCTTATGGGACTTTCCTACTTGGCAGTACATCTACGTATTA
GTCATCGCTATTACCATGGTGATGCGGTTTTGGCAGTACATCAATGGGCGTGGATAGCGGTTTGACTCAC
GGGGATTTCCAAGTCTCCACCCCATTGACGTCAATGGGAGTTTGTTTTGGCACCAAAATCAACGGGACTT
TCCAAAATGTCGTAACAACTCCGCCCCATTGACGCAAATGGGCGGTAGGCGTGTACGGTGGGAGGTCTAT
ATAAGCAGAGCTCTCTGGCTAACTAGAGAACCCACTGCTTACTGGCTTATCGAAATTAATACGACTCACT
ATAGGGAGACCCAAGCTTGGTACCGAGCTCGGATCCACTAGTAACGGCCGCCAGTGTGCTGGAATTCGCC
ACCATGGGATCGTCGAGCAGCCGGGTGCTGGGCCAGCCGAGGCGAGCCCTTGCCCAGCAGGAACAGGGTG
CCAGGGCCAGGGGCTCGGCCCGGAGGCCGGACACTGGAGACGATGCGGCGAGCTACGGCTTCTGTTACTG
CCCGGGCAGTCACAAGCGCAAGCGGAGCAGCGGGGCCTGCCGCTACTGTGACCCGGACTCGCACAGGGAG
GAGCATGAGGAGGAGGGGGACAAGCAGCAGCCGCTCCTCAACACCCCTGCAAGGAAAAAATTAAGGAGTA
CATCCAAATATATTTATCAAACATTATTTTTGAATGGTGAAAACAGTGACATTAAGATTTGTGCTCTAGG
AGAAGAATGGCGATTACACAAAATATATTTATGTCAATCTGGCTACTTTTCTAGTATGTTCAGTGGTTCT
TGGAAAGAATCCAGCATGAATATTATTGAACTGGAGATTCCTGACCAGAACATTGATGTAGACGCACTGC
AGGTTGCGTTTGGTTCACTGTATCGAGATGATGTCTTGATAAAACCCAGTCGAGTTGTTGCCATTTTGGC
AGCAGCTTGTATGCTGCAGCTGGATGGTTTAATACAGCAGTGTGGTGAGACAATGAAGGAAACAATTAAT
GTGAAAACTGTATGCGGTTATTACACATCAGTAGAGATCTATGGATTAGATTCTGTAAAGAAAAAGTGCC
TTGAATGGCTTCTAAACAATTTGATGACTCACCAGAATGTTAAACTTTTTAAAGAACTCGGTATAAATGT
CATGAAACAGCTCATTGGTTCCTCTAACTTATTTGTGATGCAAGTGGAGATGGATGTATACACCACTCTA
AAAAAGTGGATGTTCCTTCAACTTGTGCCTTCTTGGAATGGATCTTTAAAACAGCTTTTGACAGAAACAG
ATGTCTGGTTTTCTAAACAGAGAAAAGATTTTGAAGGTATGGCCTTTCTTGAAACTGAACCAGGAAAACC
ATTTGTGTCAGTATTCAGACATTTAAGGTTACAATATATTATCAGTGACCTAGCTTCTGCAAGAATTATT
GAACAAGATGGTATAGTACCTTCAGAATGGCTGTCTTCTGTGTATAAACAGCAGTGGTTTGCTATGCTGC
GGGCAGAACAAGACCGTGAGGTAGGGCCTCAAGAAATCAATAAAGAAGACCTAGAGGGAAATAGCATGAG
GTGTGGTAGAAAGCTTGCCAAAGATGGTGAATACTACTGGTGTTGGACGGGTTTTAACTTCGGCTTTGAC
CTACTTGTAATTTACACCAATGGATACATCATTTTCAAACGCAATACACTGAATCAGCCACGCAGCGGGT
CTGTCAGTTTACGGCCTCGAAGGAGCATAGCATTTAGATTACGCTTGGCTTCTTTTGATAGTAGTGGAAA
ACTAGTATGTAGTAGAACAACTGGCTATCAAATACTTATACTTAAAAAGGATCAGGAACAAGTGGTGATG
AACTTGGACAGCAGGTTTCTGACCTTCCCTTTATATATCTGCTGTAACTTCTTGTATATATCACCAGAAA
AAGGAATTGAAAATAATCGTCACCCAGAAAATCCAGAAAACGGAGGATCAGGAGACTACAAGGACGACGA
TGACAAGGGAGGATCAGGAGATTATAAAGATGATGATGATAAATGAGGGCCCTATTCTATAGTGTCACCT
AAATGCTAGAGCTCGCTGATCAGCCTCGACTGTGCCTTCTAGTTGCCAGCCATCTGTTGTTTGCCCCTCC
CCCGTGCCTTCCTTGACCCTGGAAGGTGCCACTCCCACTGTCCTTTCCTAATAAAATGAGGAAATTGCAT
CGCATTGTCTGAGTAGGTGTCATTCTATTCTGGGGGGTGGGGTGGGGCAGGACAGCAAGGGGGAGGATTG
GGAAGACAATAGCAGGCATGCTGGGGATGCGGTGGGCTCTATGGCTTCTGAGGCGGAAAGAACCAGCTGG
GGCTCTAGGGGGTATCCCC
[124 nt withheld, positions 3660-3783]
C
[91 nt withheld, positions 3785-3875]
A
[49 nt withheld, positions 3877-3925]
CCTTTGACGTTGGAGTCCACGTTCTTT
[37 nt withheld, positions 3953-3989]
ACCCTATCTCGGTCTATTCTTTTGATTTATAAGGGATTTTGCCGATTTCGGCCTATTGGTTAAAAAATGA
GCTGATTTAACAAAAATTTAACGCGAATTAATTCTGTGGAATGTGTGTCAGTTAGGGTGTGGAAAGTCCC
CAGGCTCCCCAGCAGGCAGAAGTATGCAAAGCATGCATCTCAATTAGTCAGCAACCAGGTGTGGAAAGTC
CCCAGGCTCCCCAGCAGGCAGAAGTATGCAAAGCATGCATCTCAATTAGTCAGCAACCATAGTCCCGCCC
CTAACTCCGCCCATCCCGCCCCTAACTCCGCCCAGTTCCGCCCATTCTCCGCCCCATGGCTGACTAATTT
TTTTTATTTATGCAGAGGCCGAGGCCGCCTCTGCCTCTGAGCTATTCCAGAAGTAGTGAGGAGGCTTTTT
TGGAGGCCTAGGCTTTTGCAAAAAGCTCCCGGGAGCTTGTATATCCATTTTCGGATCTGATCAAGAGACA
GGATGAGGATCGTTTCGCATGATTGAACAAGATGGATTGCACGCAGGTTCTCCGGCCGCTTGGGTGGAGA
GGCTATTCGGCTATGACTGGGCACAACAGACAATCGGCTGCTCTGATGCCGCCGTGTTCCGGCTGTCAGC
GCAGGGGCGCCCGGTTCTTTTTGTCAAGACCGACCTGTCCGGTGCCCTGAATGAACTGCAGGACGAGGCA
GCGCGGCTATCGTGGCTGGCCACGACGGGCGTTCCTTGCGCAGCTGTGCTCGACGTTGTCACTGAAGCGG
GAAGGGACTGGCTGCTATTGGGCGAAGTGCCGGGGCAGGATCTCCTGTCATCTCACCTTGCTCCTGCCGA
GAAAGTATCCATCATGGCTGATGCAATGCGGCGGCTGCATACGCTTGATCCGGCTACCTGCCCATTCGAC
CACCAAGCGAAACATCGCATCGAGCGAGCACGTACTCGGATGGAAGCCGGTCTTGTCGATCAGGATGATC
TGGACGAAGAGCATCAGGGGCTCGCGCCAGCCGAACTGTTCGCCAGGCTCAAGGCGCGCATGCCCGACGG
CGAGGATCTCGTCGTGACCCATGGCGATGCCTGCTTGCCGAATATCATGGTGGAAAATGGCCGCTTTTCT
GGATTCATCGACTGTGGCCGGCTGGGTGTGGCGGACCGCTATCAGGACATAGCGTTGGCTACCCGTGATA
TTGCTGAAGAGCTTGGCGGCGAATGGGCTGACCGCTTCCTCGTGCTTTACGGTATCGCCGCTCCCGATTC
GCAGCGCATCGCCTTCTATCGCCTTCTTGACGAGTTCTTCTGAGCGGGACTCTGGGGTTCGAAATGACCG
ACCAAGCGACGCCCAACCTGCCATCACGAGATTTCGATTCCACCGCCGCCTTCTATGAAAGGTTGGGCTT
CGGAATCGTTTTCCGGGACGCCGGCTGGATGATCCTCCAGCGCGGGGATCTCATGCTGGAGTTCTTCGCC
CACCCCAACTTGTTTATTGCAGCTTATAATGGTTACAAATAAAGCAATAGCATCACAAATTTCACAAATA
AAGCATTTTTTTCACTGCATTCTAGTTGTGGTTTGTCCAAACTCATCAATGTATCTTATCATGTCTGTAT
ACCGTCGACCTCTAGCTAGAGCTTGGCGTAATCATGGTCATAGCTGTTTCCTGTGTGAAATTGTTATCCG
CTCACAATTCCACACAACATACGAGCCGGAAGCATAAAGTGTAAAGCCTGGGGTGCCTAATGAGTGAGCT
AACTCACATTAATTGCGTTGCGCTCACTGCCCGCTTTCCAGTCGGGAAACCTGTCGTGCCAGCTGCATTA
ATGAATCGGCCAACGCGCGGGGAGAGGCGGTTTGCGTATTGGGCGCTCTTCCGCTTCCTCGCTCACTGAC
TCGCTGCGCTCGGTCGTTCGGCTGCGGCGAGCGGTATCAGCTCACTCAAAGGCGGTAATACGGTTATCCA
CAGAATCAGGGGATAACGCAGGAAAGAACATGTGAGCAAAAGGCCAGCAAAAGGCCAGGAACCGTAAAAA
GGCCGCGTTGCTGGCGTTTTTCCATAGGCTCCGCCCCCCTGACGAGCATCACAAAAATCGACGCTCAAGT
CAGAGGTGGCGAAACCCGACAGGACTATAAAGATACCAGGCGTTTCCCCCTGGAAGCTCCCTCGTGCGCT
CTCCTGTTCCGACCCTGCCGCTTACCGGATACCTGTCCGCCTTTCTCCCTTCGGGAAGCGTGGCGCTTTC
TCATAGCTCACGCTGTAGGTATCTCAGTTCGGTGTAGGTCGTTCGCTCCAAGCTGGGCTGTGTGCACGAA
CCCCCCGTTCAGCCCGACCGCTGCGCCTTATCCGGTAACTATCGTCTTGAGTCCAACCCGGTAAGACACG
ACTTATCGCCACTGGCAGCAGCCACTGGTAACAGGATTAGCAGAGCGAGGTATGTAGGCGGTGCTACAGA
GTTCTTGAAGTGGTGGCCTAACTACGGCTACACTAGAAGAACAGTATTTGGTATCTGCGCTCTGCTGAAG
CCAGTTACCTTCGGAAAAAGAGTTGGTAGCTCTTGATCCGGCAAACAAACCACCGCTGGTAGCGGTGGTT
TTTTTGTTTGCAAGCAGCAGATTACGCGCAGAAAAAAAGGATCTCAAGAAGATCCTTTGATCTTTTCTAC
GGGGTCTGACGCTCAGTGGAACGAAAACTCACGTTAAGGGATTTTGGTCATGAGATTATCAAAAAGGATC
TTCACCTAGATCCTTTTAAATTAAAAATGAAGTTTTAAATCAATCTAAAGTATATATGAGTAAACTTGGT
CTGACAGTTACCAATGCTTAATCAGTGAGGCACCTATCTCAGCGATCTGTCTATTTCGTTCATCCATAGT
TGCCTGACTCCCCGTCGTGTAGATAACTACGATACGGGAGGGCTTACCATCTGGCCCCAGTGCTGCAATG
ATACCGCGAGACCCACGCTCACCGGCTCCAGATTTATCAGCAATAAACCAGCCAGCCGGAAGGGCCGAGC
GCAGAAGTGGTCCTGCAACTTTATCCGCCTCCATCCAGTCTATTAATTGTTGCCGGGAAG
Features (pLannotate 1.2.2; 22 found; start..end, strand, type, name):
    599..703     -  promoter       AmpR promoter: bla
    762..814     -  misc_feature   bom (fragment): basis of mobility region from pBR322
    969..1348    +  enhancer       CMV enhancer: human cytomegalovirus immediate early enhancer
   1349..1552    +  promoter       CMV promoter: human cytomegalovirus (CMV) immediate early promoter
   1548..1581    +  LTR            5' LTR (truncated) (fragment): truncated 5' long terminal repeat (LTR) from HIV-1
   1597..1615    +  promoter       T7 promoter: promoter for bacteriophage T7 RNA polymerase
   1684..3261    +  CDS            GMCL2: GMCL2_HUMAN - Also known as GCL, GMCL1L, GMCL1P1. Experimental evidence at protein level: Swiss-Prot protein existence level 1. Possible function in spermatogenesis. Probable substrate- specific adapter of an E3 ubiquitin-protein ligase complex which mediates the ubiquitination and subsequent proteasomal degradation of target proteins (PubMed:14528312). From Homo sapiens (Human).
   3277..3297    +  CDS            FLAG (fragment): FLAG® epitope tag, followed by an enterokinase cleavage site
   3346..3364    -  promoter       SP6 promoter: promoter for bacteriophage SP6 RNA polymerase
   3390..3614    +  polyA_signal   bGH poly(A) signal: bovine growth hormone polyadenylation signal
   3618..3639    +  promoter       SV40 promoter (fragment): SV40 enhancer and early promoter
   3660..4088    +  rep_origin     f1 ori (sequence partly withheld): f1 bacteriophage origin of replication; arrow indicates direction of (+) strand synthesis
   4102..4431    +  promoter       SV40 promoter: SV40 enhancer and early promoter
   4498..5289    +  CDS            neo: KKA2_KLEPN - Also known as kan, nptII. Experimental evidence at protein level: Swiss-Prot protein existence level 1. Resistance to kanamycin, neomycin, paromomycin, ribostamycin, butirosin and gentamicin B. From Klebsiella pneumoniae.
   5313..5471    +  CDS            ble (fragment): BLE_KLEPN - Experimental evidence at protein level: Swiss-Prot protein existence level 1. Binding protein with a strong affinity to the bleomycin family of antibiotics. Binds to CL990; an antimitotic-antibiotic compound. From Klebsiella pneumoniae.
   5466..5587    +  polyA_signal   SV40 poly(A) signal: SV40 polyadenylation signal
   5660..5676    -  protein_bind   lac operator: The lac repressor binds to the lac operator to inhibit transcription in E. coli. This inhibition can be relieved by adding lactose or isopropyl-β-D-thiogalactopyranoside (IPTG). lac repressor encoded by lacI
   5684..5714    -  promoter       lac promoter: promoter for the E. coli lac operon
   5729..5750    -  protein_bind   CAP binding site: CAP binding activates transcription in the presence of cAMP. E. coli catabolite activator protein
   5763..5855    -  CDS            lacI (fragment): lac repressor; lacI; The lac repressor binds to the lac operator to inhibit transcription in E. coli. This inhibition can be relieved by adding lactose or isopropyl-β-D-thiogalactopyranoside (IPTG).
   6038..6626    -  rep_origin     ori: high-copy-number ColE1/pMB1/pBR322/pUC origin of replication
   6797..598     -  CDS            AmpR (across the origin): β-lactamase; bla; confers resistance to ampicillin, carbenicillin, and related antibiotics
