[The description below was written by a language model from this plasmid's Addgene catalogue record and pLannotate feature annotations shown in this document.]
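Description:
pcDNA3_GMCL2-FLAG is a mammalian expression plasmid built on the pcDNA3 backbone for transient overexpression of human GMCL2 (also catalogued as GMCL1P1, GMCL1L or GCL) in cultured mammalian cells. It is propagated in E. coli as a high-copy plasmid through a ColE1/pUC-type origin and selected with ampicillin via the β-lactamase gene. An f1 origin is also present, which in principle allows single-stranded DNA production. The sequenced plasmid is about 7.1 kb. The depositor's own sequence record is much shorter (about 1.7 kb) and covers only the GMCL2–FLAG insert region, and its annotation agrees with the full sequence.

The expression cassette places the GMCL2 coding sequence downstream of the human cytomegalovirus immediate-early enhancer and promoter, with a FLAG epitope fused at the C terminus and the bovine growth hormone polyadenylation signal terminating the transcript. T7 and SP6 phage promoters flank the insert, as is usual for pcDNA3, and can serve for in vitro transcription or as sequencing primer sites. A separate SV40 early promoter drives the neomycin phosphotransferase gene with an SV40 poly(A) signal, so G418 selection of stable lines is possible although the stated purpose is transient expression. Short annotated hits such as the HIV-1 LTR, ble, lacI and bom fragments are partial matches to backbone sequence, not functional elements. GMCL2 is annotated as a probable substrate-specific adapter of an E3 ubiquitin ligase complex with a possible role in spermatogenesis. The FLAG tag allows detection or immunoprecipitation of the expressed protein, for example to look at its binding partners. The cloning sites used are not recorded.
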