Addgene plasmid #237344: pcDNA3_GMCL2-FLAG
Purpose: transient overexpression in mammalian cells
Depositing lab: Michele Pagano. Depositing organization: NYU Grossman School of Medicine.
Backbone
  Vector backbone: pcDNA3
  Vector type: Mammalian Expression
Growth in bacteria
  Bacterial resistance: Ampicillin, 100 μg/mL
  Growth temperature: 37°C
  Growth strain: DH5alpha
  Copy number: High Copy
Gene/Insert
  Gene/Insert name: GMCL2
  Species: H. sapiens (human)
  Entrez Gene: GMCL1P1 (a.k.a. GCL, GMCL1L, GMCL2)
  Promoter: CMV
  Tag / fusion protein: FLAG (C terminal on insert)
  Cloning method: Restriction Enzyme; 5′ cloning site Unknown (unknown if destroyed)
Terms and licenses: Academic/Nonprofit Terms; Industry Terms: Not Available to Industry
How to cite: pcDNA3_GMCL2-FLAG was a gift from Michele Pagano (Addgene plasmid # 237344 ; http://n2t.net/addgene:237344 ; RRID:Addgene_237344)
